Addgene plasmid #102671: pZH518
Purpose: Tetracycline inducible expression of GFPmut2 using autoregulation; weak ribosome binding site; GFPmut2 ORF can be replaced with gene of interest by isothermal assembly
Depositing lab: Zach Hensel. Depositing organization: Universidade Nova de Lisboa, Instituto de Tecnologia Quimica e Biologica Antonio Xavier NOVA (ITQB NOVA). Publication: A plasmid-based Escherichia coli gene expression system with cell-to-cell variation below the extrinsic noise limit. Hensel Z. PLoS One. 2017 Oct 30;12(10):e0187259. doi: 10.1371/journal.pone.0187259. eCollection 2017. PONE-D-17-11810 PubMed 29084263.
Backbone
  Vector backbone: pUC57 (ori changed to p15A)
  Backbone manufacturer: Genewiz
  Vector type: Bacterial Expression
Growth in bacteria
  Bacterial resistance: Ampicillin, 100 μg/mL
  Growth temperature: 37°C
  Growth strain: DH5alpha
  Copy number: Low Copy
Gene/Insert
  Gene/Insert name: GFPmut2
  Species: Synthetic
  Insert size (bp): 714
  Cloning method: Gibson Cloning
Terms and licenses: Academic/Nonprofit Terms; Industry Terms: Not Available to Industry
Depositor comments: Additional Insert: TetR . Please visit https://www.biorxiv.org/content/early/2017/09/23/192963 for bioRxiv preprint.
How to cite: pZH518 was a gift from Zach Hensel (Addgene plasmid # 102671 ; http://n2t.net/addgene:102671 ; RRID:Addgene_102671)
