[The description below was written by a language model from this plasmid's Addgene catalogue record and pLannotate feature annotations shown in this document.]
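Description:
pZH518 is a bacterial expression plasmid for tetracycline-inducible, autoregulated gene expression in Escherichia coli. It is built on a pUC57 backbone whose origin has been exchanged for p15A, giving low-to-medium copy number and compatibility with ColE1-type plasmids, and it is selected with ampicillin through a β-lactamase gene driven by its own promoter. The 4.3 kb sequence also carries residual backbone fragments (lac promoter/operator and CAP site, and short lacI, rop, bom and RSF ori matches) that appear to be leftovers rather than functional parts.

The payload consists of two parallel transcription units, each headed by a PLtetO-1 promoter, a phage lambda PL derivative containing tet operator sites. The first drives GFPmut2, a rapidly maturing Aequorea victoria-derived green fluorescent protein (714 bp ORF), translated from what the record describes as a weak ribosome binding site. The second drives tetR, encoding the Tet repressor. rrnB T1 terminator elements are annotated after each coding sequence, although the one following GFPmut2 is annotated on the opposite strand. Because TetR represses its own promoter as well as the reporter's, the circuit forms a negative feedback loop: adding a tetracycline-class inducer lowers TetR's affinity for the operators and raises output from both promoters, while the feedback moderates repressor levels. The associated publication concerns a plasmid-based expression system with very low cell-to-cell variation, which suggests this autoregulatory design is meant to give uniform, tunable induction.

The GFPmut2 ORF serves both as a reporter of induction and as a placeholder, since it can be replaced with a gene of interest by isothermal (Gibson) assembly.
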