Features (pLannotate 1.2.2; 19 found; start..end, strand, type, name):
      1..74      +  promoter       PLtetO-1 promoter: modified phage lambda PL promoter with tet operator sites (Lutz and Bujard, 1997)
    104..817     +  CDS            GFPmut2: GFPmut2 is a basic (constitutively fluorescent) green fluorescent protein published in 1996, derived from Aequorea victoria. It is reported to be a very rapidly-maturing weak dimer.
    830..873     -  terminator     rrnB T1 terminator: Escherichia coli rrnB; transcription terminator T1 from the E. coli rrnB gene
    874..947     +  promoter       PLtetO-1 promoter: modified phage lambda PL promoter with tet operator sites (Lutz and Bujard, 1997)
    962..1582    +  CDS            tetR: TETR2_ECOLX - Experimental evidence at protein level: Swiss-Prot protein existence level 1. TetR is the repressor of the tetracycline resistance element; its N-terminal region forms a helix-turn-helix structure and binds DNA. Binding of tetracycline to TetR reduces the repressor affinity for the tetracycline resistance gene (tetA) promoter operator sites. From Escherichia coli.
   1589..1606    -  misc_feature   MCS (fragment): pBluescript multiple cloning site
   1630..1676    +  terminator     rrnB T1 terminator: transcription terminator T1 from the E. coli rrnB gene
   1719..1735    -  protein_bind   lac operator: The lac repressor binds to the lac operator to inhibit transcription in E. coli. This inhibition can be relieved by adding lactose or isopropyl-β-D-thiogalactopyranoside (IPTG). lac repressor encoded by lacI
   1743..1773    -  promoter       lac promoter: promoter for the E. coli lac operon
   1788..1809    -  protein_bind   CAP binding site: CAP binding activates transcription in the presence of cAMP. E. coli catabolite activator protein
   1822..1914    -  CDS            lacI (fragment): lac repressor; lacI; The lac repressor binds to the lac operator to inhibit transcription in E. coli. This inhibition can be relieved by adding lactose or isopropyl-β-D-thiogalactopyranoside (IPTG).
   1916..2049    -  rep_origin     RSF ori (fragment): Plasmids containing the RSF 1030 origin of replication can be propagated in E. coli cells that contain additional plasmids with compatible origins.
   2086..2107    +  misc_feature   bom (fragment): basis of mobility region from pBR322
   2206..2261    -  rep_origin     RSF ori (fragment): Plasmids containing the RSF 1030 origin of replication can be propagated in E. coli cells that contain additional plasmids with compatible origins.
   2349..2894    -  rep_origin     p15A ori: Plasmids containing the medium-copy-number p15A origin of replication can be propagated in E. coli cells that contain a second plasmid with the ColE1 origin.
   3085..3945    -  CDS            AmpR: β-lactamase; bla; confers resistance to ampicillin, carbenicillin, and related antibiotics
   3946..4050    -  promoter       AmpR promoter: bla
   4145..4180    +  CDS            rop (fragment): Rop protein, which maintains plasmids at low copy number; rop
   4282..4333    +  misc_feature   bom (fragment): basis of mobility region from pBR322
>Addgene plasmid #102671 | pZH518 | addgene full sequence | sequence record 199394 | Addgene NGS Result
TCCCTATCAGTGATAGAGATTGACATCCCTATCAGTGATAGAGATACTGAGCACATCAGCAGGACGCACT
GACCGAATTCATTAAATTCGAGAAAGGTACCGCATGAGTAAAGGAGAAGAACTTTTCACTGGAGTTGTCC
CAATTCTTGTTGAATTAGATGGTGATGTTAATGGGCACAAATTTTCTGTCAGTGGAGAGGGTGAAGGTGA
TGCAACATACGGAAAACTTACCCTTAAATTTATTTGCACTACTGGAAAACTACCTGTTCCATGGCCAACA
CTTGTCACTACTTTCGCGTATGGTCTTCAATGCTTTGCGAGATACCCAGATCATATGAAACAGCATGACT
TTTTCAAGAGTGCCATGCCCGAAGGTTATGTACAGGAAAGAACTATATTTTTCAAAGATGACGGGAACTA
CAAGACACGTGCTGAAGTCAAGTTTGAAGGTGATACCCTTGTTAATAGAATCGAGTTAAAAGGTATTGAT
TTTAAAGAAGATGGAAACATTCTTGGACACAAATTGGAATACAACTATAACTCACACAATGTATACATCA
TGGCAGACAAACAAAAGAATGGAATCAAAGTTAACTTCAAAATTAGACACAACATTGAAGATGGAAGCGT
TCAACTAGCAGACCATTATCAACAAAATACTCCAATTGGCGATGGCCCTGTCCTTTTACCAGACAACCAT
TACCTGTCCACACAATCTGCCCTTTCGAAAGATCCCAACGAAAAGAGAGACCACATGGTCCTTCTTGAGT
TTGTAACAGCTGCTGGGATTACACATGGCATGGATGAACTATACAAATAATAATCTAGCATAAAACGAAA
GGCTCAGTCGAAAGACTGGGCCTTTCGTTTTATTCCCTATCAGTGATAGAGATTGACATCCCTATCAGTG
ATAGAGATACTGAGCACATCAGCAGGACGCACTGACCAGGAGGATTTCACCATGTCTAGATTAGATAAAA
GTAAAGTGATTAACAGCGCATTAGAGCTGCTTAATGAGGTCGGAATCGAAGGTTTAACAACCCGTAAACT
CGCCCAGAAGCTAGGTGTAGAGCAGCCTACATTGTATTGGCATGTAAAAAATAAGCGGGCTTTGCTCGAC
GCCTTAGCCATTGAGATGTTAGATAGGCACCATACTCACTTTTGCCCTTTAGAAGGGGAAAGCTGGCAAG
ATTTTTTACGTAATAACGCTAAAAGTTTTAGATGTGCTTTACTAAGTCATCGCGATGGAGCAAAAGTACA
TTTAGGTACACGGCCTACAGAAAAACAGTATGAAACTCTCGAAAATCAATTAGCCTTTTTATGCCAACAA
GGTTTTTCACTAGAGAATGCATTATATGCACTCAGCGCTGTGGGGCATTTTACTTTAGGTTGCGTATTGG
AAGATCAAGAGCATCAAGTCGCTAAAGAAGAAAGGGAAACACCTACTACTGATAGTATGCCGCCATTATT
ACGACAAGCTATCGAATTATTTGATCACCAAGGTGCAGAGCCAGCCTTCTTATTCGGCCTTGAATTGATC
ATCTGCGGATTAGAAAAACAACTTAAATGTGAAAGTGGGTCTTAATAACTGCAGCCCGGGGGATCCCATG
GTACGCGTGCTAGAGGCATCAAATAAAACGAAAGGCTCAGTCGAAAGACTGGGCCTTTCGTTTTATAAGC
TTGGCGTAATCATGGTCATAGCTGTTTCCTGTGTGAAATTGTTATCCGCTCACAATTCCACACAACATAC
GAGCCGGAAGCATAAAGTGTAAAGCCTGGGGTGCCTAATGAGTGAGCTAACTCACATTAATTGCGTTGCG
CTCACTGCCCGCTTTCCAGTCGGGAAACCTGTCGTGCCAGCTGCATTAATGAATCGGCCAACGCGCGGGG
AGAGGCGGTTTGCGTATTGGGCGCTCTTCCGCTTCCTCGCTCACTGACTCGCTGCGCTCGGTCGTTCGGC
TGCGGCGAGCGGTATCAGCTCACTCAAAGGCGGTAATACGGTTATCCACAGAATCAGGGGATAACGCAGG
AAAGAACATGTGAGCAAAAGGCCAGCAAAAGGCCAGGAACCGTAAAAAGGCGCGCTAGCGGAGTGTATAC
TGGCTTACTATGTTGGCACTGATGAGGGTGTCAGTGAAGTGCTTCATGTGGCAGGAGAAAAAAGGCTGCA
CCGGTGCGTCAGCAGAATATGTGATACAGGATATATTCCGCTTCCTCGCTCACTGACTCGCTACGCTCGG
TCGTTCGACTGCGGCGAGCGGAAATGGCTTACGAACGGGGCGGAGATTTCCTGGAAGATGCCAGGAAGAT
ACTTAACAGGGAAGTGAGAGGGCCGCGGCAAAGCCGTTTTTCCATAGGCTCCGCCCCCCTGACAAGCATC
ACGAAATCTGACGCTCAAATCAGTGGTGGCGAAACCCGACAGGACTATAAAGATACCAGGCGTTTCCCCC
TGGCGGCTCCCTCGTGCGCTCTCCTGTTCCTGCCTTTCGGTTTACCGGTGTCATTCCGCTGTTATGGCCG
CGTTTGTCTCATTCCACGCCTGACACTCAGTTCCGGGTAGGCAGTTCGCTCCAAGCTGGACTGTATGCAC
GAACCCCCCGTTCAGTCCGACCGCTGCGCCTTATCCGGTAACTATCGTCTTGAGTCCAACCCGGAAAGAC
ATGCAAAAGCACCACTGGCAGCAGCCACTGGTAATTGATTTAGAGGAGTTAGTCTTGAAGTCATGCGCCG
GTTAAGGCTAAACTGAAAGGACAAGTTTTGGTGACTGCGCTCCTCCAAGCCAGTTACCTCGGTTCAAAGA
GTTGGTAGCTCAGAGAACCTTCGAAAAACCGCCCTGCAAGGCGGTTTTTTCGTTTTCAGAGCAAGAGATT
ACGCGCAGACCAAAACGATCTCAAGAAGATCATCTTATTAATCAGATAAAATATAGATCTTTTCTACGGG
GTCTGACGCTCAGTGGAACGAAAACTCACGTTAAGGGATTTTGGTCATGAGATTATCAAAAAGGATCTTC
ACCTAGATCCTTTTAAATTAAAAATGAAGTTTTAAATCAATCTAAAGTATATATGAGTAAACTTGGTCTG
ACAGTTACCAATGCTTAATCAGTGAGGCACCTATCTCAGCGATCTGTCTATTTCGTTCATCCATAGTTGC
CTGACTCCCCGTCGTGTAGATAACTACGATACGGGAGGGCTTACCATCTGGCCCCAGTGCTGCAATGATA
CCGCGAGACCCACGCTCACCGGCTCCAGATTTATCAGCAATAAACCAGCCAGCCGGAAGGGCCGAGCGCA
GAAGTGGTCCTGCAACTTTATCCGCCTCCATCCAGTCTATTAATTGTTGCCGGGAAGCTAGAGTAAGTAG
TTCGCCAGTTAATAGTTTGCGCAACGTTGTTGCCATTGCTACAGGCATCGTGGTGTCACGCTCGTCGTTT
GGTATGGCTTCATTCAGCTCCGGTTCCCAACGATCAAGGCGAGTTACATGATCCCCCATGTTGTGCAAAA
AAGCGGTTAGCTCCTTCGGTCCTCCGATCGTTGTCAGAAGTAAGTTGGCCGCAGTGTTATCACTCATGGT
TATGGCAGCACTGCATAATTCTCTTACTGTCATGCCATCCGTAAGATGCTTTTCTGTGACTGGTGAGTAC
TCAACCAAGTCATTCTGAGAATAGTGTATGCGGCGACCGAGTTGCTCTTGCCCGGCGTCAATACGGGATA
ATACCGCGCCACATAGCAGAACTTTAAAAGTGCTCATCATTGGAAAACGTTCTTCGGGGCGAAAACTCTC
AAGGATCTTACCGCTGTTGAGATCCAGTTCGATGTAACCCACTCGTGCACCCAACTGATCTTCAGCATCT
TTTACTTTCACCAGCGTTTCTGGGTGAGCAAAAACAGGAAGGCAAAATGCCGCAAAAAAGGGAATAAGGG
CGACACGGAAATGTTGAATACTCATACTCTTCCTTTTTCAATATTATTGAAGCATTTATCAGGGTTATTG
TCTCATGAGCGGATACATATTTGAATGTATTTAGAAAAATAAACAAATAGGGGTTCCGCGCACATTTCCC
CGAAAAGTGCCACCTGACGTCTAAGAAACCATTATTATCATGACATTAACCTATAAAAATAGGCGTATCA
CGAGGCCCTTTCGTCTCGCGCGTTTCGGTGATGACGGTGAAAACCTCTGACACATGCAGCTCCCGGAGAC
GGTCACAGCTTGTCTGTAAGCGGATGCCGGGAGCAGACAAGCCCGTCAGGGCGCGTCAGCGGGTGTTGGC
GGGTGTCGGGGCTGGCTTAACTATGCGGCATCAGAGCAGATTGTACTGAGAGTGCACCATATG
