>Addgene plasmid #102671 | pZH518 | depositor partial sequence | sequence record 194044 | sequencing results
NNNNNNNNNNNNNNNNNGCTGCTCTACACCTAGCTTCTGGGCGAGTTTACGGGTTGTTAAACCTTCGATT
CCGACCTCATTAAGCAGCTCTAATGCGCTGTTAATCACTTTACTTTTATCTAATCTAGACATGGTGAAAT
CCTCCTGGTCAGTGCGTCCTGCTGATGTGCTCAGTATCTCTATCACTGATAGGGATGTCAATCTCTATCA
CTGATAGGGAATAAAACGAAAGGCCCAGTCTTTCGACTGAGCCTTTCGTTTTATGCTAGATTATTATTTG
TATAGTTCATCCATGCCATGTGTAATCCCAGCAGCTGTTACAAACTCAAGAAGGACCATGTGGTCTCTCT
TTTCGTTGGGATCTTTCGAAAGGGCAGATTGTGTGGACAGGTAATGGTTGTCTGGTAAAAGGACAGGGCC
ATCGCCAATTGGAGTATTTTGTTGATAATGGTCTGCTAGTTGAACGCTTCCATCTTCAATGTTGTGTCTA
ATTTTGAAGTTAACTTTGATTCCATTCTTTTGTTTGTCTGCCATGATGTATACATTGTGTGAGTTATAGT
TGTATTCCAATTTGTGTCCAAGAATGTTTCCATCTTCTTTAAAATCAATACCTTTTAACTCGATTCTATT
AACAAGGGTATCACCTTCAAACTTGACTTCAGCACGTGTCTTGTAGTTCCCGTCATCTTTGAAAAATATA
GTTCTTTCCTGTACATAACCTTCGGGCATGGCACTCTTGAAAAAGTCATGCTGTTTCATATGATCTGGGT
ATCTCGCAAAGCATTGAAGACCATACGCGAAAGTAGTGACAAGTGTTGGCCATGGAACAGGTAGTTTTCC
AGTAGTGCAAATAAATTTAAGGGTAAGTTTTCCGTATGTTGCATCACCTTCACCCTCTCCACTGACAGAA
AATTTGTGCCCATTAACATCACCATCTAATTCAACAAGAATTGGGACAACTCCAGTGAAAAGTTCTTCTC
CTTTACTCATGCGGTACCTTTCTCGAATTTAATGAATTCGGTCAGTGCGTCCTGCTGATGTGCTCAGTAT
CTCTATCACTGATAGGGATGTCAATCTCTATCACTGATAGGGACATATGGTGCACTCTCAGTACAATCTG
CTCTGATGCCGCATAGTTAAGCCAGCCCCGACACCCGCCAAAACCCNTTGAAGGGCCCTGAANGGGCTTG
TCTGCTCCCGGCATCCGCTTACAGAAAAGCTGTGACCGTCTCCGGGAACTGCNNGGNTCAAAAGTTTTCA
CCGTCNTCCCCGAAACCGCCGAAAACAAAAGGGCCTCGGGAAACNCCTATTTTTAAAGGGTAAATGGCNN
NNAAANTAAGGGTTTCNNAAAAGCCCGGGGGGCCCTTTTTCGNNNAAAATGTGCCCNNAACCCCNTTTNN
NTTATNTTNCCNAAA
